Addgene plasmid #182613: pOME0275P
Purpose: Human herpesvirus 8 strain JSC-1 clone BAC16, complete genome. TO_7
Depositing lab: Dirk Dittmer. Depositing organization: University of North Carolina at Chapel Hill.
Backbone
  Vector backbone: pCDNA3.1 (+)
  Vector type: Mammalian Expression
Growth in bacteria
  Bacterial resistance: Ampicillin, 100 μg/mL
  Growth temperature: 37°C
  Growth strain: DH5alpha
  Copy number: High Copy
Gene/Insert
  Gene/Insert name: HHV8 TO_7
  Species: Other
  Insert size (bp): 711
  Cloning method: Unknown
Terms and licenses: Academic/Nonprofit Terms; Industry Terms: Not Available to Industry
How to cite: pOME0275P was a gift from Dirk Dittmer (Addgene plasmid # 182613 ; http://n2t.net/addgene:182613 ; RRID:Addgene_182613)
