[The description below was written by a language model from this plasmid's Addgene catalogue record and pLannotate feature annotations shown in this document.]
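Description:
pOME0275P is a mammalian expression plasmid built on the pcDNA3.1(+) backbone that carries a 711 bp segment of the Human herpesvirus 8 (Kaposi sarcoma-associated herpesvirus) genome, designated "HHV8 TO_7". According to the record, the fragment derives from the JSC-1 strain as cloned in BAC16. The sequenced plasmid is about 6.1 kb. It is maintained in E. coli at high copy through a ColE1/pUC-type origin, with selection by the β-lactamase (AmpR) gene under its own promoter. An f1 origin is also present, which allows single-stranded DNA production.

The viral insert sits in the standard pcDNA3.1 expression cassette, downstream of the human CMV immediate-early enhancer and promoter and upstream of the bovine growth hormone polyadenylation signal. A T7 promoter on the upstream side and an SP6 promoter on the opposite strand flank the insert and could support in vitro transcription in either direction. The only feature annotated within the insert region is the mir-K12-10 microRNA precursor, so the fragment includes this part of the viral latency-associated microRNA region. The record does not define what "TO_7" refers to, and it names no protein-coding gene for the insert. A separate SV40 early promoter drives the neomycin phosphotransferase gene, followed by an SV40 poly(A) signal, which allows G418 selection of stably transfected mammalian cells. Short annotated fragments (HIV-1 LTR, ble, lacI, bom, lac promoter/operator) appear to be backbone remnants or partial sequence matches rather than functional elements.

The record does not state a specific application or the cloning method. The design is consistent with CMV-driven expression of a defined HHV8 genomic segment in mammalian cells.
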