Features (pLannotate 1.2.2; 21 found; start..end, strand, type, name):
     28..80      -  misc_feature   bom (fragment): basis of mobility region from pBR322
    235..614     +  enhancer       CMV enhancer: human cytomegalovirus immediate early enhancer
    615..818     +  promoter       CMV promoter: human cytomegalovirus (CMV) immediate early promoter
    814..847     +  LTR            5' LTR (truncated) (fragment): truncated 5' long terminal repeat (LTR) from HIV-1
    863..881     +  promoter       T7 promoter: promoter for bacteriophage T7 RNA polymerase
   1003..1072    +  ncRNA          mir-K12-10: Accession: RF03484 - mir-K12-10 microRNA precursor family
   1672..1690    -  promoter       SP6 promoter: promoter for bacteriophage SP6 RNA polymerase
   1716..1940    +  polyA_signal   bGH poly(A) signal: bovine growth hormone polyadenylation signal
   1944..1965    +  promoter       SV40 promoter (fragment): SV40 enhancer and early promoter
   1986..2414    +  rep_origin     f1 ori (sequence partly withheld): f1 bacteriophage origin of replication; arrow indicates direction of (+) strand synthesis
   2428..2757    +  promoter       SV40 promoter: SV40 enhancer and early promoter
   2824..3615    +  CDS            neo: KKA2_KLEPN - Also known as kan, nptII. Experimental evidence at protein level: Swiss-Prot protein existence level 1. Resistance to kanamycin, neomycin, paromomycin, ribostamycin, butirosin and gentamicin B. From Klebsiella pneumoniae.
   3639..3797    +  CDS            ble (fragment): BLE_KLEPN - Experimental evidence at protein level: Swiss-Prot protein existence level 1. Binding protein with a strong affinity to the bleomycin family of antibiotics. Binds to CL990; an antimitotic-antibiotic compound. From Klebsiella pneumoniae.
   3792..3913    +  polyA_signal   SV40 poly(A) signal: SV40 polyadenylation signal
   3986..4002    -  protein_bind   lac operator: The lac repressor binds to the lac operator to inhibit transcription in E. coli. This inhibition can be relieved by adding lactose or isopropyl-β-D-thiogalactopyranoside (IPTG). lac repressor encoded by lacI
   4010..4040    -  promoter       lac promoter: promoter for the E. coli lac operon
   4055..4076    -  protein_bind   CAP binding site: CAP binding activates transcription in the presence of cAMP. E. coli catabolite activator protein
   4089..4181    -  CDS            lacI (fragment): lac repressor; lacI; The lac repressor binds to the lac operator to inhibit transcription in E. coli. This inhibition can be relieved by adding lactose or isopropyl-β-D-thiogalactopyranoside (IPTG).
   4364..4952    -  rep_origin     ori: high-copy-number ColE1/pMB1/pBR322/pUC origin of replication
   5123..5983    -  CDS            AmpR: β-lactamase; bla; confers resistance to ampicillin, carbenicillin, and related antibiotics
   5984..6088    -  promoter       AmpR promoter: bla
>Addgene plasmid #182613 | pOME0275P | addgene full sequence | sequence record 359425 | Addgene NGS Result
GACGGATCGGGAGATCTCCCGATCCCCTATGGTGCACTCTCAGTACAATCTGCTCTGATGCCGCATAGTT
AAGCCAGTATCTGCTCCCTGCTTGTGTGTTGGAGGTCGCTGAGTAGTGCGCGAGCAAAATTTAAGCTACA
ACAAGGCAAGGCTTGACCGACAATTGCATGAAGAATCTGCTTAGGGTTAGGCGTTTTGCGCTGCTTCGCG
ATGTACGGGCCAGATATACGCGTTGACATTGATTATTGACTAGTTATTAATAGTAATCAATTACGGGGTC
ATTAGTTCATAGCCCATATATGGAGTTCCGCGTTACATAACTTACGGTAAATGGCCCGCCTGGCTGACCG
CCCAACGACCCCCGCCCATTGACGTCAATAATGACGTATGTTCCCATAGTAACGCCAATAGGGACTTTCC
ATTGACGTCAATGGGTGGAGTATTTACGGTAAACTGCCCACTTGGCAGTACATCAAGTGTATCATATGCC
AAGTACGCCCCCTATTGACGTCAATGACGGTAAATGGCCCGCCTGGCATTATGCCCAGTACATGACCTTA
TGGGACTTTCCTACTTGGCAGTACATCTACGTATTAGTCATCGCTATTACCATGGTGATGCGGTTTTGGC
AGTACATCAATGGGCGTGGATAGCGGTTTGACTCACGGGGATTTCCAAGTCTCCACCCCATTGACGTCAA
TGGGAGTTTGTTTTGGCACCAAAATCAACGGGACTTTCCAAAATGTCGTAACAACTCCGCCCCATTGACG
CAAATGGGCGGTAGGCGTGTACGGTGGGAGGTCTATATAAGCAGAGCTCTCTGGCTAACTAGAGAACCCA
CTGCTTACTGGCTTATCGAAATTAATACGACTCACTATAGGGAGACCCAAGCTTGGTACCGAGCTCGGAT
CCCTCCCTCCTCACTCCAATCCCAATGCATGGATAGAGGCTTAACGGTGTTTGTGGCAGTTCATGTCCCG
GATGTGTTACTAAATGGGTGGCGCTGGAGGCTTGGGGCGATACCACCACTCGTTTGTCTGTTGGCGATTA
GTGTTGTCCCCCCGAGTGGCCAGCGTGGCCCCGTAGCATTCAGGACACGAGTTGCAACGGGCGCGCACTG
AAGCTAGCGTGCCCTCCCAAAGAGTGTCAGTAAAATAAAATACAAAAGCACAATCACGGTTGCACCAAGC
ACAACATTAAACACATACAATGCTGAAGAGCAGGCGTATCGAGGGCATACCCGTGGCTCATAACACAGTC
ACAGTTCAGAAGGCCGGCACGCGGTGTCAACCAGGCCACCATTCCTCTCCGCATTAAAGCACTCGGTGGG
GGAGGGTGCCCTGGTTGACACAATGTGCCGCGCATCAACCAGCGCGACGGAAGTTGGCCTCCAGCAAAGC
ACATTTTGCACGCAAATGGCGTCCGCTCTCCCAAACCACACGAATGGTACCATGGCAAAAAACACTCCCT
CAGAATGTATTGACCTTGTTTGTTAATGAAATTGTGGCACTGACTTCGGCAGACGCCAAGTGGTGGATAT
AGAACCACCTTTCATGGCAGTACATTGCAGCGTGTGCCACATGTTCAAAAACAATAAACAGATTAAAAGA
AGAATTCTGCAGATATCCATCACACTGGCGGCCGCTCGAGCATGCATCTAGAGGGCCCTATTCTATAGTG
TCACCTAAATGCTAGAGCTCGCTGATCAGCCTCGACTGTGCCTTCTAGTTGCCAGCCATCTGTTGTTTGC
CCCTCCCCCGTGCCTTCCTTGACCCTGGAAGGTGCCACTCCCACTGTCCTTTCCTAATAAAATGAGGAAA
TTGCATCGCATTGTCTGAGTAGGTGTCATTCTATTCTGGGGGGTGGGGTGGGGCAGGACAGCAAGGGGGA
GGATTGGGAAGACAATAGCAGGCATGCTGGGGATGCGGTGGGCTCTATGGCTTCTGAGGCGGAAAGAACC
AGCTGGGGCTCTAGGGGGTATCCCC
[124 nt withheld, positions 1986-2109]
C
[91 nt withheld, positions 2111-2201]
A
[49 nt withheld, positions 2203-2251]
CCTTTGACGTTGGAGTCCACGTTCTTT
[37 nt withheld, positions 2279-2315]
ACCCTATCTCGGTCTATTCTTTTGATTTATAAGGGATTTTGCCGATTTCGGCCTATTGGTTAAAAAATGA
GCTGATTTAACAAAAATTTAACGCGAATTAATTCTGTGGAATGTGTGTCAGTTAGGGTGTGGAAAGTCCC
CAGGCTCCCCAGCAGGCAGAAGTATGCAAAGCATGCATCTCAATTAGTCAGCAACCAGGTGTGGAAAGTC
CCCAGGCTCCCCAGCAGGCAGAAGTATGCAAAGCATGCATCTCAATTAGTCAGCAACCATAGTCCCGCCC
CTAACTCCGCCCATCCCGCCCCTAACTCCGCCCAGTTCCGCCCATTCTCCGCCCCATGGCTGACTAATTT
TTTTTATTTATGCAGAGGCCGAGGCCGCCTCTGCCTCTGAGCTATTCCAGAAGTAGTGAGGAGGCTTTTT
TGGAGGCCTAGGCTTTTGCAAAAAGCTCCCGGGAGCTTGTATATCCATTTTCGGATCTGATCAAGAGACA
GGATGAGGATCGTTTCGCATGATTGAACAAGATGGATTGCACGCAGGTTCTCCGGCCGCTTGGGTGGAGA
GGCTATTCGGCTATGACTGGGCACAACAGACAATCGGCTGCTCTGATGCCGCCGTGTTCCGGCTGTCAGC
GCAGGGGCGCCCGGTTCTTTTTGTCAAGACCGACCTGTCCGGTGCCCTGAATGAACTGCAGGACGAGGCA
GCGCGGCTATCGTGGCTGGCCACGACGGGCGTTCCTTGCGCAGCTGTGCTCGACGTTGTCACTGAAGCGG
GAAGGGACTGGCTGCTATTGGGCGAAGTGCCGGGGCAGGATCTCCTGTCATCTCACCTTGCTCCTGCCGA
GAAAGTATCCATCATGGCTGATGCAATGCGGCGGCTGCATACGCTTGATCCGGCTACCTGCCCATTCGAC
CACCAAGCGAAACATCGCATCGAGCGAGCACGTACTCGGATGGAAGCCGGTCTTGTCGATCAGGATGATC
TGGACGAAGAGCATCAGGGGCTCGCGCCAGCCGAACTGTTCGCCAGGCTCAAGGCGCGCATGCCCGACGG
CGAGGATCTCGTCGTGACCCATGGCGATGCCTGCTTGCCGAATATCATGGTGGAAAATGGCCGCTTTTCT
GGATTCATCGACTGTGGCCGGCTGGGTGTGGCGGACCGCTATCAGGACATAGCGTTGGCTACCCGTGATA
TTGCTGAAGAGCTTGGCGGCGAATGGGCTGACCGCTTCCTCGTGCTTTACGGTATCGCCGCTCCCGATTC
GCAGCGCATCGCCTTCTATCGCCTTCTTGACGAGTTCTTCTGAGCGGGACTCTGGGGTTCGAAATGACCG
ACCAAGCGACGCCCAACCTGCCATCACGAGATTTCGATTCCACCGCCGCCTTCTATGAAAGGTTGGGCTT
CGGAATCGTTTTCCGGGACGCCGGCTGGATGATCCTCCAGCGCGGGGATCTCATGCTGGAGTTCTTCGCC
CACCCCAACTTGTTTATTGCAGCTTATAATGGTTACAAATAAAGCAATAGCATCACAAATTTCACAAATA
AAGCATTTTTTTCACTGCATTCTAGTTGTGGTTTGTCCAAACTCATCAATGTATCTTATCATGTCTGTAT
ACCGTCGACCTCTAGCTAGAGCTTGGCGTAATCATGGTCATAGCTGTTTCCTGTGTGAAATTGTTATCCG
CTCACAATTCCACACAACATACGAGCCGGAAGCATAAAGTGTAAAGCCTGGGGTGCCTAATGAGTGAGCT
AACTCACATTAATTGCGTTGCGCTCACTGCCCGCTTTCCAGTCGGGAAACCTGTCGTGCCAGCTGCATTA
ATGAATCGGCCAACGCGCGGGGAGAGGCGGTTTGCGTATTGGGCGCTCTTCCGCTTCCTCGCTCACTGAC
TCGCTGCGCTCGGTCGTTCGGCTGCGGCGAGCGGTATCAGCTCACTCAAAGGCGGTAATACGGTTATCCA
CAGAATCAGGGGATAACGCAGGAAAGAACATGTGAGCAAAAGGCCAGCAAAAGGCCAGGAACCGTAAAAA
GGCCGCGTTGCTGGCGTTTTTCCATAGGCTCCGCCCCCCTGACGAGCATCACAAAAATCGACGCTCAAGT
CAGAGGTGGCGAAACCCGACAGGACTATAAAGATACCAGGCGTTTCCCCCTGGAAGCTCCCTCGTGCGCT
CTCCTGTTCCGACCCTGCCGCTTACCGGATACCTGTCCGCCTTTCTCCCTTCGGGAAGCGTGGCGCTTTC
TCATAGCTCACGCTGTAGGTATCTCAGTTCGGTGTAGGTCGTTCGCTCCAAGCTGGGCTGTGTGCACGAA
CCCCCCGTTCAGCCCGACCGCTGCGCCTTATCCGGTAACTATCGTCTTGAGTCCAACCCGGTAAGACACG
ACTTATCGCCACTGGCAGCAGCCACTGGTAACAGGATTAGCAGAGCGAGGTATGTAGGCGGTGCTACAGA
GTTCTTGAAGTGGTGGCCTAACTACGGCTACACTAGAAGAACAGTATTTGGTATCTGCGCTCTGCTGAAG
CCAGTTACCTTCGGAAAAAGAGTTGGTAGCTCTTGATCCGGCAAACAAACCACCGCTGGTAGCGGTGGTT
TTTTTGTTTGCAAGCAGCAGATTACGCGCAGAAAAAAAGGATCTCAAGAAGATCCTTTGATCTTTTCTAC
GGGGTCTGACGCTCAGTGGAACGAAAACTCACGTTAAGGGATTTTGGTCATGAGATTATCAAAAAGGATC
TTCACCTAGATCCTTTTAAATTAAAAATGAAGTTTTAAATCAATCTAAAGTATATATGAGTAAACTTGGT
CTGACAGTTACCAATGCTTAATCAGTGAGGCACCTATCTCAGCGATCTGTCTATTTCGTTCATCCATAGT
TGCCTGACTCCCCGTCGTGTAGATAACTACGATACGGGAGGGCTTACCATCTGGCCCCAGTGCTGCAATG
ATACCGCGAGACCCACGCTCACCGGCTCCAGATTTATCAGCAATAAACCAGCCAGCCGGAAGGGCCGAGC
GCAGAAGTGGTCCTGCAACTTTATCCGCCTCCATCCAGTCTATTAATTGTTGCCGGGAAGCTAGAGTAAG
TAGTTCGCCAGTTAATAGTTTGCGCAACGTTGTTGCCATTGCTACAGGCATCGTGGTGTCACGCTCGTCG
TTTGGTATGGCTTCATTCAGCTCCGGTTCCCAACGATCAAGGCGAGTTACATGATCCCCCATGTTGTGCA
AAAAAGCGGTTAGCTCCTTCGGTCCTCCGATCGTTGTCAGAAGTAAGTTGGCCGCAGTGTTATCACTCAT
GGTTATGGCAGCACTGCATAATTCTCTTACTGTCATGCCATCCGTAAGATGCTTTTCTGTGACTGGTGAG
TACTCAACCAAGTCATTCTGAGAATAGTGTATGCGGCGACCGAGTTGCTCTTGCCCGGCGTCAATACGGG
ATAATACCGCGCCACATAGCAGAACTTTAAAAGTGCTCATCATTGGAAAACGTTCTTCGGGGCGAAAACT
CTCAAGGATCTTACCGCTGTTGAGATCCAGTTCGATGTAACCCACTCGTGCACCCAACTGATCTTCAGCA
TCTTTTACTTTCACCAGCGTTTCTGGGTGAGCAAAAACAGGAAGGCAAAATGCCGCAAAAAAGGGAATAA
GGGCGACACGGAAATGTTGAATACTCATACTCTTCCTTTTTCAATATTATTGAAGCATTTATCAGGGTTA
TTGTCTCATGAGCGGATACATATTTGAATGTATTTAGAAAAATAAACAAATAGGGGTTCCGCGCACATTT
CCCCGAAAAGTGCCACCTGACGTC
