>Addgene plasmid #182613 | pOME0275P | depositor partial sequence | sequence record 353534 | Insert
GGATCCCTCCCTCCTCACTCCAATCCCAATGCATGGATAGAGGCTTAACGGTGTTTGTGGCAGTTCATGT
CCCGGATGTGTTACTAAATGGGTGGCGCTGGAGGCTTGGGGCGATACCACCACTCGTTTGTCTGTTGGCG
ATTAGTGTTGTCCCCCCGAGTGGCCAGCGTGGCCCCGTAGCATTCAGGACACGAGTTGCAACGGGCGCGC
ACTGAAGCTAGCGTGCCCTCCCAAAGAGTGTCAGTAAAATAAAATACAAAAGCACAATCACGGTTGCACC
AAGCACAACATTAAACACATACAATGCTGAAGAGCAGGCGTATCGAGGGCATACCCGTGGCTCATAACAC
AGTCACAGTTCAGAAGGCCGGCACGCGGTGTCAACCAGGCCACCATTCCTCTCCGCATTAAAGCACTCGG
TGGGGGAGGGTGCCCTGGTTGACACAATGTGCCGCGCATCAACCAGCGCGACGGAAGTTGGCCTCCAGCA
AAGCACATTTTGCACGCAAATGGCGTCCGCTCTCCCAAACCACACGAATGGTACCATGGCAAAAAACACT
CCCTCAGAATGTATTGACCTTGTTTGTTAATGAAATTGTGGCACTGACTTCGGCAGACGCCAAGTGGTGG
ATATAGAACCACCTTTCATGGCAGTACATTGCAGCGTGTGCCACATGTTCAAAAACAATAAACAGATTAA
AAGAAGAATTC
